Addgene plasmid #167612: pKP2190
Purpose: Express ExbD V47A, P50A
Depositing lab: Kathleen Postle. Depositing organization: Pennsylvania State University. Publication: The Intrinsically Disordered Region of ExbD Is Required for Signal Transduction. Kopp DR, Postle K. J Bacteriol. 2020 Mar 11;202(7). pii: JB.00687-19. doi: 10.1128/JB.00687-19. Print 2020 Mar 11. PubMed 31932309.
Backbone
  Vector backbone: pPro24
  Vector type: Bacterial Expression
Growth in bacteria
  Bacterial resistance: Ampicillin, 100 μg/mL
  Growth temperature: 37°C
  Growth strain: DH5alpha
  Copy number: High Copy
Gene/Insert
  Gene/Insert name: exbD V47A, P50A
  Species: Escherichia coli
  Mutation: exbD with V47A, P50A mutation
  Cloning method: Restriction Enzyme; 5′ cloning site Unknown (unknown if destroyed)
Terms and licenses: Academic/Nonprofit Terms; Industry Terms: Not Available to Industry
How to cite: pKP2190 was a gift from Kathleen Postle (Addgene plasmid # 167612 ; http://n2t.net/addgene:167612 ; RRID:Addgene_167612)
