[The description below was written by a language model from this plasmid's Addgene catalogue record and pLannotate feature annotations shown in this document.]
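Description:
pKP2190 is a bacterial expression plasmid built on the pPro24 backbone that expresses an Escherichia coli exbD allele carrying two alanine substitutions, V47A and P50A. It is maintained in E. coli through a high-copy ColE1/pMB1-type origin and selected with ampicillin via a bla (β-lactamase) cassette under its own promoter. The 5,569-nt sequence also contains an M13 phage origin, which can support single-stranded DNA production with helper phage. Leftover pBR322-derived fragments (bom, rop, and pieces of the tetracycline resistance gene and its promoter) are annotated only as partial features and are presumably non-functional.

The exbD coding sequence is followed by a fragment of the pUC-type multiple cloning site, a 5S rRNA segment, and the rrnB T1 and T2 terminators, which stop transcription from reading into the rest of the plasmid. Upstream, on the opposite strand, lies a full-length prpR gene encoding the activator of the propionate catabolism operon. This fits the pPro series design, in which PrpR drives a propionate-inducible promoter and allows titratable expression, although the promoter itself is not annotated in the feature table. A short fragment of exbB sits immediately before exbD. It probably reflects the native exbB–exbD junction carried along with the insert, though the cloning sites are recorded as unknown.

ExbD works with ExbB and TonB in energy-dependent transport of receptor-bound substrates across the outer membrane. According to the associated publication title, the mutant belongs to a study of how the intrinsically disordered region of ExbD contributes to signal transduction. No epitope tags or reporters are annotated.
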