Features (pLannotate 1.2.2; 15 found; start..end, strand, type, name):
      1..423     +  CDS            exbD: EXBD_ECOLI - Experimental evidence at protein level: Swiss-Prot protein existence level 1. Involved in the TonB-dependent energy-dependent transport of various receptor-bound substrates. From Escherichia coli (strain K12).
    431..475     +  misc_feature   MCS (fragment): pUC18/19 multiple cloning site
    559..674     +  ncRNA          5S rRNA: Accession: RF00001 - 5S ribosomal RNA
    678..764     +  terminator     rrnB T1 terminator: Escherichia coli rrnB; transcription terminator T1 from the E. coli rrnB gene
    856..883     +  terminator     rrnB T2 terminator: transcription terminator T2 from the E. coli rrnB gene
    902..993     +  promoter       AmpR promoter: bla
    994..1854    +  CDS            AmpR: β-lactamase; bla; confers resistance to ampicillin, carbenicillin, and related antibiotics
   1896..2276    +  rep_origin     M13 ori (sequence partly withheld): M13 bacteriophage origin of replication; arrow indicates direction of (+) strand synthesis
   2462..3050    +  rep_origin     ori: high-copy-number ColE1/pMB1/pBR322/pUC origin of replication
   3236..3287    -  misc_feature   bom (fragment): basis of mobility region from pBR322
   3403..3442    -  CDS            rop (fragment): Rop protein, which maintains plasmids at low copy number; rop
   3443..3628    -  CDS            TcR (fragment): tetracycline efflux protein; tet; confers resistance to tetracycline
   3638..3657    +  promoter       tet promoter (fragment): E. coli promoter for tetracycline efflux protein gene
   3660..5243    -  CDS            prpR: PRPR_ECOLI - Also known as yahP. Experimental evidence at protein level: Swiss-Prot protein existence level 1. Involved in the transcriptional regulation of the propionate catabolism operon. From Escherichia coli (strain K12).
   5495..5560    +  CDS            exbB (fragment): EXBB_ECOLI - Experimental evidence at protein level: Swiss-Prot protein existence level 1. Involved in the TonB-dependent energy-dependent transport of various receptor-bound substrates. Protects ExbD from proteolytic degradation and functionally stabilizes TonB. From Escherichia coli (strain K12).
>Addgene plasmid #167612 | pKP2190 | addgene full sequence | sequence record 339844 | Addgene NGS Result
ATGGCAATGCATCTTAACGAAAACCTCGACGATAACGGCGAAATGCATGATATCAACGTGACGCCGTTTA
TCGACGTGATGTTGGTTCTGCTGATTATCTTTATGGTGGCGGCACCGTTAGCGACGGTAGATGTGAAGGC
AAACTTGGCAGCTTCTACCAGCACGCCGCAGCCGCGCCCGGAAAAACCGGTTTATCTGTCGGTGAAGGCA
GACAACTCGATGTTTATCGGTAACGATCCGGTCACCGATGAAACAATGATTACGGCGTTGAATGCGTTAA
CCGAAGGCAAGAAAGACACCACCATCTTCTTCCGAGCGGACAAAACCGTCGATTACGAGACGTTGATGAA
GGTAATGGATACGCTGCATCAGGCGGGTTACCTGAAGATAGGTCTGGTCGGCGAAGAAACCGCCAAAGCG
AAGTAACCATGGTACCCGGGGATCCTCTAGAGTCGACCTGCAGGCATGCAAGCTTGGCTGTTTTGGCGGA
TGAGAGAAGATTTTCAGCCTGATACAGATTAAATCAGAACGCAGAAGCGGTCTGATAAAACAGAATTTGC
CTGGCGGCAGTAGCGCGGTGGTCCCACCTGACCCCATGCCGAACTCAGAAGTGAAACGCCGTAGCGCCGA
TGGTAGTGTGGGGTCTCCCCATGCGAGAGTAGGGAACTGCCAGGCATCAAATAAAACGAAAGGCTCAGTC
GAAAGACTGGGCCTTTCGTTTTATCTGTTGTTTGTCGGTGAACGCTCTCCTGAGTAGGACAAATCCGCCG
GGAGCGGATTTGAACGTTGCGAAGCAACGGCCCGGAGGGTGGCGGGCAGGACGCCCGCCATAAACTGCCA
GGCATCAAATTAAGCAGAAGGCCATCCTGACGGATGGCCTTTTTGCGTTTCTACAAACTCTTTTGTTTAT
TTTTCTAAATACATTCAAATATGTATCCGCTCATGAGACAATAACCCTGATAAATGCTTCAATAATATTG
AAAAAGGAAGAGTATGAGTATTCAACATTTCCGTGTCGCCCTTATTCCCTTTTTTGCGGCATTTTGCCTT
CCTGTTTTTGCTCACCCAGAAACGCTGGTGAAAGTAAAAGATGCTGAAGATCAGTTGGGTGCACGAGTGG
GTTACATCGAACTGGATCTCAACAGCGGTAAGATCCTTGAGAGTTTTCGCCCCGAAGAACGTTTTCCAAT
GATGAGCACTTTTAAAGTTCTGCTATGTGGCGCGGTATTATCCCGTGTTGACGCCGGGCAAGAGCAACTC
GGTCGCCGCATACACTATTCTCAGAATGACTTGGTTGAGTACTCACCAGTCACAGAAAAGCATCTTACGG
ATGGCATGACAGTAAGAGAATTATGCAGTGCTGCCATAACCATGAGTGATAACACTGCGGCCAACTTACT
TCTGACAACGATCGGAGGACCGAAGGAGCTAACCGCTTTTTTGCACAACATGGGGGATCATGTAACTCGC
CTTGATCGTTGGGAACCGGAGCTGAATGAAGCCATACCAAACGACGAGCGTGACACCACGATGCCTGTAG
CAATGGCAACAACGTTGCGCAAACTATTAACTGGCGAACTACTTACTCTAGCTTCCCGGCAACAATTAAT
AGACTGGATGGAGGCGGATAAAGTTGCAGGACCACTTCTGCGCTCGGCCCTTCCGGCTGGCTGGTTTATT
GCTGATAAATCTGGAGCCGGTGAGCGTGGGTCTCGCGGTATCATTGCAGCACTGGGGCCAGATGGTAAGC
CCTCCCGTATCGTAGTTATCTACACGACGGGGAGTCAGGCAACTATGGATGAACGAAATAGACAGATCGC
TGAGATAGGTGCCTCACTGATTAAGCATTGGTAACTGTCAGACCAAGTTTACTCATATATACTTTAGATT
GATT
[125 nt withheld, positions 1895-2019]
C
[141 nt withheld, positions 2021-2161]
CCTTTGACGTTGGAGTCCACGTTCTTT
[37 nt withheld, positions 2189-2225]
ACCCTATCTCGGGCTATTCTTTTGATTTATAAGGGATTTTGCCGATTTCGGCCTATTGGTTAAAAAATGA
GCTGATTTAACAAAAATTTAACGCGAATTTTAACAAAATATTAACGTTTACAATTTAAAAGGATCTAGGT
GAAGATCCTTTTTGATAATCTCATGACCAAAATCCCTTAACGTGAGTTTTCGTTCCACTGAGCGTCAGAC
CCCGTAGAAAAGATCAAAGGATCTTCTTGAGATCCTTTTTTTCTGCGCGTAATCTGCTGCTTGCAAACAA
AAAAACCACCGCTACCAGCGGTGGTTTGTTTGCCGGATCAAGAGCTACCAACTCTTTTTCCGAAGGTAAC
TGGCTTCAGCAGAGCGCAGATACCAAATACTGTCCTTCTAGTGTAGCCGTAGTTAGGCCACCACTTCAAG
AACTCTGTAGCACCGCCTACATACCTCGCTCTGCTAATCCTGTTACCAGTGGCTGCTGCCAGTGGCGATA
AGTCGTGTCTTACCGGGTTGGACTCAAGACGATAGTTACCGGATAAGGCGCAGCGGTCGGGCTGAACGGG
GGGTTCGTGCACACAGCCCAGCTTGGAGCGAACGACCTACACCGAACTGAGATACCTACAGCGTGAGCTA
TGAGAAAGCGCCACGCTTCCCGAAGGGAGAAAGGCGGACAGGTATCCGGTAAGCGGCAGGGTCGGAACAG
GAGAGCGCACGAGGGAGCTTCCAGGGGGAAACGCCTGGTATCTTTATAGTCCTGTCGGGTTTCGCCACCT
CTGACTTGAGCGTCGATTTTTGTGATGCTCGTCAGGGGGGCGGAGCCTATGGAAAAACGCCAGCAACGCG
GCCTTTTTACGGTTCCTGGCCTTTTGCTGGCCTTTTGCTCACATGTTCTTTCCTGCGTTATCCCCTGATT
CTGTGGATAACCGTATTACCGCCTTTGAGTGAGCTGATACCGCTCGCCGCAGCCGAACGACCGAGCGCAG
CGAGTCAGTGAGCGAGGAAGCGGAAGAGCGCCTGATGCGGTATTTTCTCCTTACGCATCTGTGCGGTATT
TCACACCGCATAGGGTCATGGCTGCGCCCCGACACCCGCCAACACCCGCTGACGCGCCCTGACGGGCTTG
TCTGCTCCCGGCATCCGCTTACAGACAAGCTGTGACCGTCTCCGGGAGCTGCATGTGTCAGAGGTTTTCA
CCGTCATCACCGAAACGCGCGAGGCAGAAGGAGATGGCGCCCAACAGTCCCCCGGCCACGGGGCCTGCCA
CCATACCCACGCCGAAACAAGCGCTCATGAGCCCGAAGTGGCGAGCCCGATCTTCCCCATCGGTGATGTC
GGCGATATAGGCGCCAGCAACCGCACCTGTGGCGCCGGTGATGCCGGCCACGATGCGTCCGGCGTAGAGG
ATCTGCTCATGTTTGACAGCTTATCATCGATTCAGCTTTTCAGCCGCCGCCAGAACGTCGTCCGGCTGAT
GCCTAAATAATTCGCCGCTGCTGTTTTATCGCCATTAAATTTCTCCAGTGCCTGTTGTGGTGTCAGTAAG
CGTGGAGCGGGAGTTTTCGCCGACTCGCGCGCCAGTTCCGGCAGTAGCAGCTGCAAAAATTGCGGCGTTA
AATCCGGCGTCGGTTCCACACTTAAAAATAGCGCCAGTCGCTCCATCATATTGCGCAGTTCACGAATATT
GCCCGGCCAGTCGTAGTGCACCAGCACGGTTTCGCTTGCCTGTAATCCCTGGCGTAATGCGGCAGAAAAC
GGGGTGGAGAGCGCCGCCAGAGACACTTTCAAAAAGCTTTCCGCCAGTGGCAGAATATCCGCCACCCGCT
CGCGCAGTGGTGGCAATTGCAGACGCAAAATACTCAGCCGATAAAACAGGTCACGGCGAAACTGCCCTTG
CCGCATATCTTCTTCCAGATTGCAGTGAGTGGCGCTAATGACCCGCACATCCACCGGAACAGGCTGATGC
CCGCCGACGCGGGTGACCTCTTTTTCTTCCAGCACCCGCAGCAGCCGGGTCTGCAACGGCAGCGGCATTT
CGCCAATCTCATCGAGAAACAGCGTACCTCCGTGGGCGATTTCAAACAGCCCGGCGCGACCGCCGCGTCG
CGAGCCGGTAAACGCCCCTTCCTCATAGCCAAACAGTTCTGCTTCCAGCAGCGATTCGGCAATCGCCCCG
CAGTTGACTGCAACAAACGGATGCGACTTTTTGCCCTGTCGCGCATCGTGGCGGGCAAAATATTCCCGAT
GAATCGCCTGGGCCGCCAGCTCTTTGCCCGTCCCCGTTTCCCCCTCAATCAACACCGCTGCACTGGAGCG
GGCATACAGCAAAATAGTCTGCCGTACTTGTTCCATCTGTGGTGATTGACCGAGCATATCGCCCAGCACG
TAACGAGTTCTCAGGGCGTTGCGGGTGGCATCGTGAGTGTTATGGCGTAACGACATGCGCGTCATATCCA
GCGCATCGCTGAACGCCTGGCGCACGGTGGCGGCGGAATAGATAAAAATTCCGGTCATTCCGGCTTCTTC
TGCCAGATCGGTAATCAGCCCCGCGCCGACCACCGCTTCGGTGCCGTTAGCTTTTAGCTCGTTAATCTGC
CCGCGTGCGTCTTCTTCGGTAATGTAGCTACGTTGATCGAGGCGCAAATTAAAGGTTTTTTGAAACGCCA
CCAGTGCCGGAATAGTTTCCTGATAAGTGACAACGCCGATAGAAGAGGTGAGTTTTCCGGCTTTTGCCAG
TGCCTGTAACACATCGTAGCCGCTCGGTTTAATCAAAATAACTGGCACTGACAGGCGGCTTTTCAGGTAC
GCGCCGTTAGATCCAGCGGCGATGATGGCGTCACAGCGTTCGTTTGCCAGTTTCTTGTGGATGTAGGTCA
CCGCTTTTTCAAAGCCAAGCTGGATAGGGGTAATGTTCGCCAGGTGATCAAACTCGAGGCTGATATCGCG
AAACAGCTCGAACAGGCGCGTTACAGATACCGTCCAGATAACCGGTTTGTCGTCATTAAGCCGTGGTGGA
TGTGCCATAGCGCACCGCAAAGTTAAGAAACCGAATATTGGGTTTAGTCTTGTTTCATAATTGTTGCAAT
GAAACGCGGTGAAACATTGCCTGAAACGTTAACTGAAACGCATATTTGCGGATTAGTTCATGACTTTATC
TCTAACAAATTGAAATTAAACATTTAATTTTATTAAGGCAATTGTGGCACACCCCTTGCTTTGTCTTTAT
CAACGCAAATAACAAGTTGATAACAAGCTAGCAGGAGGAATTCACCATGGACCTGGATCTGGAAGCCAGC
GCCGCTGCGCATCCGGTTCGTGTCGCACAAAAATTACGCGCAGGATAATATCCG
